Addgene plasmid #206030: hVAMP3(1-77) S44E
Purpose: Expresses the SNARE motif of human VAMP3 mutant S44E in bacteria
Depositing lab: Geert van den Bogaart. Depositing organization: University of Groningen. Publication: Phosphorylation of VAMP3 couples IL-6 Exocytosis to dendritic cell activation. Chen T, Psoma A, Mahajan S, Ter Beest M, Linders P, Franciosa G, Bianchi F, Bogaart GVD, Warner H. J Cell Sci. 2025 Sep 22:jcs.264139. doi: 10.1242/jcs.264139. PubMed 40977280.
Backbone
  Vector backbone: pET28a(+)
  Vector type: Bacterial Expression
Growth in bacteria
  Bacterial resistance: Kanamycin, 50 μg/mL
  Growth temperature: 37°C
  Growth strain: DH5alpha
  Copy number: Low Copy
Gene/Insert
  Gene/Insert name: Vesicle-associated membrane protein 3 (alt names: VAMP3; Synaptobrevin 3; SYB3)
  Species: H. sapiens (human)
  Mutation: changes serine 44 to glutamic acid
  GenBank ID: NM_004781.3
  Entrez Gene: VAMP3 (a.k.a. CEB)
  Promoter: T7
  Tag / fusion protein: his-tag (N terminal on insert)
  Cloning method: Restriction Enzyme; 5′ cloning site NdeI (not destroyed); 3′ cloning site XhoI (not destroyed)
  Sequencing primers: 5′ TAATACGACTCACTATAGGG; 3′ GCTAGTTATTGCTCAGCGG
Resource information
  A portion of this plasmid was derived from a plasmid made by: Synthetic gene
Terms and licenses: Academic/Nonprofit Terms; Industry Terms: Not Available to Industry
How to cite: hVAMP3(1-77) S44E was a gift from Geert van den Bogaart (Addgene plasmid # 206030 ; http://n2t.net/addgene:206030 ; RRID:Addgene_206030)
