[The description below was written by a language model from this plasmid's Addgene catalogue record and pLannotate feature annotations shown in this document.]
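Description:
hVAMP3(1-77) S44E is a bacterial expression plasmid built on the pET28a(+) backbone that produces the SNARE motif of human VAMP3 (vesicle-associated membrane protein 3, also called synaptobrevin 3 or cellubrevin), residues 1–77, with serine 44 changed to glutamic acid. The insert derives from a synthetic gene and was cloned between the NdeI and XhoI sites, both of which are retained. This placement puts it in frame behind the vector's N-terminal His-tag and a thrombin cleavage site, allowing affinity purification and subsequent tag removal. The feature table also detects a short His-tag fragment downstream of the insert, corresponding to the optional C-terminal tag of pET28a. The record does not say whether this is translated, and it lists only the N-terminal tag.

Expression is driven by the T7 promoter with an adjacent lac operator, followed by the T7 gene 10 ribosome binding site and closed by the T7 terminator. The plasmid carries its own lacI gene, so transcription stays repressed until induction with IPTG in a host that supplies T7 RNA polymerase. Propagation relies on a pBR322-type origin together with rop, consistent with the low copy number recorded, and selection is by kanamycin resistance. An f1 origin and the bom region are also present. Several other annotated fragments (TcR pieces, a partial AmpR promoter) are backbone remnants rather than functional genes.

Substituting glutamate for serine is a common way to mimic phosphorylation, and the associated publication concerns VAMP3 phosphorylation and IL-6 exocytosis in dendritic cells. This suggests the plasmid is used to make recombinant mutant SNARE-motif protein for in vitro studies.
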