Features (pLannotate 1.2.2; 21 found; start..end, strand, type, name):
     30..77      -  terminator     T7 terminator: transcription terminator for bacteriophage T7 RNA polymerase
     85..134     -  CDS            SET1 (fragment): solubility-enhancement tag derived from T7 phage gene 10B
    144..161     -  CDS            9xHis (fragment): 9xHis affinity tag
    171..401     -  CDS            VAMP3 (fragment): VAMP3_HUMAN - Also known as SYB3. Experimental evidence at protein level: Swiss-Prot protein existence level 1. SNARE involved in vesicular transport from the late endosomes to the trans-Golgi network. From Homo sapiens (Human).
    405..422     -  CDS            thrombin site: thrombin recognition and cleavage site
    433..449     -  CDS            capTEV™ (fragment): composite tag for in vivo biotinylation, TEV protease cleavage, and 6xHis tagging
    468..490     -  RBS            RBS: efficient ribosome binding site from bacteriophage T7 gene 10 (Olins and Rangwala, 1989)
    505..529     -  protein_bind   lac operator: The lac repressor binds to the lac operator to inhibit transcription in E. coli. This inhibition can be relieved by adding lactose or isopropyl-β-D-thiogalactopyranoside (IPTG). lac repressor encoded by lacI
    530..548     -  promoter       T7 promoter: promoter for bacteriophage T7 RNA polymerase
    570..849     +  CDS            TcR (fragment): tetracycline efflux protein; tet; confers resistance to tetracycline
    857..934     +  promoter       lacI promoter: lacI
    935..2017    +  CDS            lacI: lac repressor; lacI; The lac repressor binds to the lac operator to inhibit transcription in E. coli. This inhibition can be relieved by adding lactose or isopropyl-β-D-thiogalactopyranoside (IPTG).
   2030..2051    +  protein_bind   CAP binding site: CAP binding activates transcription in the presence of cAMP. E. coli catabolite activator protein
   2066..2357    +  CDS            TcR (fragment): tetracycline efflux protein; tet; confers resistance to tetracycline
   2429..2809    -  CDS            YPB1_ECOLX: Protein predicted: Swiss-Prot protein existence level 4. From Escherichia coli.
   2826..3017    +  CDS            rop: Rop protein, which maintains plasmids at low copy number; rop
   3119..3258    +  misc_feature   bom: basis of mobility region from pBR322
   3444..4032    -  rep_origin     ori: high-copy-number ColE1/pMB1/pBR322/pUC origin of replication
   4154..4969    +  CDS            KanR: aminoglycoside phosphotransferase; aph(3')-Ia; confers resistance to kanamycin in bacteria or G418 (Geneticin®) in eukaryotes
   4978..5035    -  promoter       AmpR promoter (fragment): bla
   5088..5516    -  rep_origin     f1 ori (sequence partly withheld): f1 bacteriophage origin of replication; arrow indicates direction of (+) strand synthesis
>Addgene plasmid #206030 | hVAMP3(1-77) S44E | addgene full sequence | sequence record 407308 | Addgene NGS Result
GCCAATCCGGATATAGTTCCTCCTTTCAGCAAAAAACCCCTCAAGACCCGTTTAGAGGCCCCAAGGGGTT
ATGCTAGTTATTGCTCAGCGGTGGCAGCAGCCAACTCAGCTTCCTTTCGGGCTTTGTTAGCAGCCGGATC
TCAGTGGTGGTGGTGGTGGTGCTCGAGCTATTTGCAGTTTTTCCACCAGTATTTACGTTTCAGTTTAGCA
GCAGAGGTTTCGAACTGAGAAGCACCAGCCTGCAGAGCGTCAGCACGGTCGTCCAGTTCTTCCAGTTTCT
GGTCACGTTCCAGAACTTTGTCAACGTTAACACGCATGATGTCAACAACTTCGTCAACCTGGTTCTGGGT
CTGCTGCAGACGACGGTTAGAACCGGTAGCAGCGGTCGGACCGGTAGACATATGGCTGCCGCGCGGCACC
AGGCCGCTGCTGTGATGATGATGATGATGGCTGCTGCCCATGGTATATCTCCTTCTTAAAGTTAAACAAA
ATTATTTCTAGAGGGGAATTGTTATCCGCTCACAATTCCCCTATAGTGAGTCGTATTAATTTCGCGGGAT
CGAGATCTCGATCCTCTACGCCGGACGCATCGTGGCCGGCATCACCGGCGCCACAGGTGCGGTTGCTGGC
GCCTATATCGCCGACATCACCGATGGGGAAGATCGGGCTCGCCACTTCGGGCTCATGAGCGCTTGTTTCG
GCGTGGGTATGGTGGCAGGCCCCGTGGCCGGGGGACTGTTGGGCGCCATCTCCTTGCATGCACCATTCCT
TGCGGCGGCGGTGCTCAACGGCCTCAACCTACTACTGGGCTGCTTCCTAATGCAGGAGTCGCATAAGGGA
GAGCGTCGAGATCCCGGACACCATCGAATGGCGCAAAACCTTTCGCGGTATGGCATGATAGCGCCCGGAA
GAGAGTCAATTCAGGGTGGTGAATGTGAAACCAGTAACGTTATACGATGTCGCAGAGTATGCCGGTGTCT
CTTATCAGACCGTTTCCCGCGTGGTGAACCAGGCCAGCCACGTTTCTGCGAAAACGCGGGAAAAAGTGGA
AGCGGCGATGGCGGAGCTGAATTACATTCCCAACCGCGTGGCACAACAACTGGCGGGCAAACAGTCGTTG
CTGATTGGCGTTGCCACCTCCAGTCTGGCCCTGCACGCGCCGTCGCAAATTGTCGCGGCGATTAAATCTC
GCGCCGATCAACTGGGTGCCAGCGTGGTGGTGTCGATGGTAGAACGAAGCGGCGTCGAAGCCTGTAAAGC
GGCGGTGCACAATCTTCTCGCGCAACGCGTCAGTGGGCTGATCATTAACTATCCGCTGGATGACCAGGAT
GCCATTGCTGTGGAAGCTGCCTGCACTAATGTTCCGGCGTTATTTCTTGATGTCTCTGACCAGACACCCA
TCAACAGTATTATTTTCTCCCATGAAGACGGTACGCGACTGGGCGTGGAGCATCTGGTCGCATTGGGTCA
CCAGCAAATCGCGCTGTTAGCGGGCCCATTAAGTTCTGTCTCGGCGCGTCTGCGTCTGGCTGGCTGGCAT
AAATATCTCACTCGCAATCAAATTCAGCCGATAGCGGAACGGGAAGGCGACTGGAGTGCCATGTCCGGTT
TTCAACAAACCATGCAAATGCTGAATGAGGGCATCGTTCCCACTGCGATGCTGGTTGCCAACGATCAGAT
GGCGCTGGGCGCAATGCGCGCCATTACCGAGTCCGGGCTGCGCGTTGGTGCGGATATCTCGGTAGTGGGA
TACGACGATACCGAAGACAGCTCATGTTATATCCCGCCGTTAACCACCATCAAACAGGATTTTCGCCTGC
TGGGGCAAACCAGCGTGGACCGCTTGCTGCAACTCTCTCAGGGCCAGGCGGTGAAGGGCAATCAGCTGTT
GCCCGTCTCACTGGTGAAAAGAAAAACCACCCTGGCGCCCAATACGCAAACCGCCTCTCCCCGCGCGTTG
GCCGATTCATTAATGCAGCTGGCACGACAGGTTTCCCGACTGGAAAGCGGGCAGTGAGCGCAACGCAATT
AATGTAAGTTAGCTCACTCATTAGGCACCGGGATCTCGACCGATGCCCTTGAGAGCCTTCAACCCAGTCA
GCTCCTTCCGGTGGGCGCGGGGCATGACTATCGTCGCCGCACTTATGACTGTCTTCTTTATCATGCAACT
CGTAGGACAGGTGCCGGCAGCGCTCTGGGTCATTTTCGGCGAGGACCGCTTTCGCTGGAGCGCGACGATG
ATCGGCCTGTCGCTTGCGGTATTCGGAATCTTGCACGCCCTCGCTCAAGCCTTCGTCACTGGTCCCGCCA
CCAAACGTTTCGGCGAGAAGCAGGCCATTATCGCCGGCATGGCGGCCCCACGGGTGCGCATGATCGTGCT
CCTGTCGTTGAGGACCCGGCTAGGCTGGCGGGGTTGCCTTACTGGTTAGCAGAATGAATCACCGATACGC
GAGCGAACGTGAAGCGACTGCTGCTGCAAAACGTCTGCGACCTGAGCAACAACATGAATGGTCTTCGGTT
TCCGTGTTTCGTAAAGTCTGGAAACGCGGAAGTCAGCGCCCTGCACCATTATGTTCCGGATCTGCATCGC
AGGATGCTGCTGGCTACCCTGTGGAACACCTACATCTGTATTAACGAAGCGCTGGCATTGACCCTGAGTG
ATTTTTCTCTGGTCCCGCCGCATCCATACCGCCAGTTGTTTACCCTCACAACGTTCCAGTAACCGGGCAT
GTTCATCATCAGTAACCCGTATCGTGAGCATCCTCTCTCGTTTCATCGGTATCATTACCCCCATGAACAG
AAATCCCCCTTACACGGAGGCATCAGTGACCAAACAGGAAAAAACCGCCCTTAACATGGCCCGCTTTATC
AGAAGCCAGACATTAACGCTTCTGGAGAAACTCAACGAGCTGGACGCGGATGAACAGGCAGACATCTGTG
AATCGCTTCACGACCACGCTGATGAGCTTTACCGCAGCTGCCTCGCGCGTTTCGGTGATGACGGTGAAAA
CCTCTGACACATGCAGCTCCCGGAGACGGTCACAGCTTGTCTGTAAGCGGATGCCGGGAGCAGACAAGCC
CGTCAGGGCGCGTCAGCGGGTGTTGGCGGGTGTCGGGGCGCAGCCATGACCCAGTCACGTAGCGATAGCG
GAGTGTATACTGGCTTAACTATGCGGCATCAGAGCAGATTGTACTGAGAGTGCACCATTGCGGTGTGAAA
TACCGCACAGATGCGTAAGGAGAAAATACCGCATCAGGCGCTCTTCCGCTTCCTCGCTCACTGACTCGCT
GCGCTCGGTCGTTCGGCTGCGGCGAGCGGTATCAGCTCACTCAAAGGCGGTAATACGGTTATCCACAGAA
TCAGGGGATAACGCAGGAAAGAACATGTGAGCAAAAGGCCAGCAAAAGGCCAGGAACCGTAAAAAGGCCG
CGTTGCTGGCGTTTTTCCATAGGCTCCGCCCCCCTGACGAGCATCACAAAAATCGACGCTCAAGTCAGAG
GTGGCGAAACCCGACAGGACTATAAAGATACCAGGCGTTTCCCCCTGGAAGCTCCCTCGTGCGCTCTCCT
GTTCCGACCCTGCCGCTTACCGGATACCTGTCCGCCTTTCTCCCTTCGGGAAGCGTGGCGCTTTCTCATA
GCTCACGCTGTAGGTATCTCAGTTCGGTGTAGGTCGTTCGCTCCAAGCTGGGCTGTGTGCACGAACCCCC
CGTTCAGCCCGACCGCTGCGCCTTATCCGGTAACTATCGTCTTGAGTCCAACCCGGTAAGACACGACTTA
TCGCCACTGGCAGCAGCCACTGGTAACAGGATTAGCAGAGCGAGGTATGTAGGCGGTGCTACAGAGTTCT
TGAAGTGGTGGCCTAACTACGGCTACACTAGAAGGACAGTATTTGGTATCTGCGCTCTGCTGAAGCCAGT
TACCTTCGGAAAAAGAGTTGGTAGCTCTTGATCCGGCAAACAAACCACCGCTGGTAGCGGTGGTTTTTTT
GTTTGCAAGCAGCAGATTACGCGCAGAAAAAAAGGATCTCAAGAAGATCCTTTGATCTTTTCTACGGGGT
CTGACGCTCAGTGGAACGAAAACTCACGTTAAGGGATTTTGGTCATGAACAATAAAACTGTCTGCTTACA
TAAACAGTAATACAAGGGGTGTTATGAGCCATATTCAACGGGAAACGTCTTGCTCTAGGCCGCGATTAAA
TTCCAACATGGATGCTGATTTATATGGGTATAAATGGGCTCGCGATAATGTCGGGCAATCAGGTGCGACA
ATCTATCGATTGTATGGGAAGCCCGATGCGCCAGAGTTGTTTCTGAAACATGGCAAAGGTAGCGTTGCCA
ATGATGTTACAGATGAGATGGTCAGACTAAACTGGCTGACGGAATTTATGCCTCTTCCGACCATCAAGCA
TTTTATCCGTACTCCTGATGATGCATGGTTACTCACCACTGCGATCCCCGGGAAAACAGCATTCCAGGTA
TTAGAAGAATATCCTGATTCAGGTGAAAATATTGTTGATGCGCTGGCAGTGTTCCTGCGCCGGTTGCATT
CGATTCCTGTTTGTAATTGTCCTTTTAACAGCGATCGCGTATTTCGTCTCGCTCAGGCGCAATCACGAAT
GAATAACGGTTTGGTTGATGCGAGTGATTTTGATGACGAGCGTAATGGCTGGCCTGTTGAACAAGTCTGG
AAAGAAATGCATAAACTTTTGCCATTCTCACCGGATTCAGTCGTCACTCATGGTGATTTCTCACTTGATA
ACCTTATTTTTGACGAGGGGAAATTAATAGGTTGTATTGATGTTGGACGAGTCGGAATCGCAGACCGATA
CCAGGATCTTGCCATCCTATGGAACTGCCTCGGTGAGTTTTCTCCTTCATTACAGAAACGGCTTTTTCAA
AAATATGGTATTGATAATCCTGATATGAATAAATTGCAGTTTCATTTGATGCTCGATGAGTTTTTCTAAG
AATTAATTCATGAGCGGATACATATTTGAATGTATTTAGAAAAATAAACAAATAGGGGTTCCGCGCACAT
TTCCCCGAAAAGTGCCACCTAAATTGTAAGCGTTAATATTTTGTTAAAATTCGCGTTAAATTTTTGTTAA
ATCAGCTCATTTTTTAACCAATAGGCCGAAATCGGCAAAATCCCTTATAAATCAAAAGAATAGACCGAGA
TAGGGT
[37 nt withheld, positions 5187-5223]
AAAGAACGTGGACTCCAACGTCAAAGG
[49 nt withheld, positions 5251-5299]
T
[91 nt withheld, positions 5301-5391]
G
[124 nt withheld, positions 5393-5516]
CCCATTC
