>Addgene plasmid #206030 | hVAMP3(1-77) S44E | depositor partial sequence | sequence record 400972 | insert
CATATGTCTACCGGTCCGACCGCTGCTACCGGTTCTAACCGTCGTCTGCAGCAGACCCAGAACCAGGTTG
ACGAAGTTGTTGACATCATGCGTGTTAACGTTGACAAAGTTCTGGAACGTGACCAGAAACTGGAAGAACT
GGACGACCGTGCTGACGCTCTGCAGGCTGGTGCTTCTCAGTTCGAAACCTCTGCTGCTAAACTGAAACGT
AAATACTGGTGGAAAAACTGCAAATAGCTCGAG
